>Addgene plasmid #70197 | pBEST-p15A-OR2-OR1-Pr-UTR1-deGFPT500 (121p) | depositor full sequence | sequence record 125455 | pBEST-p15A-OR2-OR1-Pr-UTR1-deGFPT500 (121p) sequence 3293 bps
AATAATTTTGTTTAACTTTAAGAAGGAGATATACCATGGAGCTTTTCACTGGCGTTGTTCCCATCCTGGT
CGAGCTGGACGGCGACGTAAACGGCCACAAGTTCAGCGTGTCCGGCGAGGGCGAGGGCGATGCCACCTAC
GGCAAGCTGACCCTGAAGTTCATCTGCACCACCGGCAAGCTGCCCGTGCCCTGGCCCACCCTCGTGACCA
CCCTGACCTACGGCGTGCAGTGCTTCAGCCGCTACCCCGACCACATGAAGCAGCACGACTTCTTCAAGTC
CGCCATGCCCGAAGGCTACGTCCAGGAGCGCACCATCTTCTTCAAGGACGACGGCAACTACAAGACCCGC
GCCGAGGTGAAGTTCGAGGGCGACACCCTGGTGAACCGCATCGAGCTGAAGGGCATCGACTTCAAGGAGG
ACGGCAACATCCTGGGGCACAAGCTGGAGTACAACTACAACAGCCACAACGTCTATATCATGGCCGACAA
GCAGAAGAACGGCATCAAGGTGAACTTCAAGATCCGCCACAACATCGAGGACGGCAGCGTGCAGCTCGCC
GACCACTACCAGCAGAACACCCCCATCGGCGACGGCCCCGTGCTGCTGCCCGACAACCACTACCTGAGCA
CCCAGTCCGCCCTGAGCAAAGACCCCAACGAGAAGCGCGATCACATGGTCCTGCTGGAGTTCGTGACCGC
CGCCGGGATCTAACTCGAGCAAAGCCCGCCGAAAGGCGGGCTTTTCTGTGTCGACCGATGCCCTTGAGAG
CCTTCAACCCAGTCAGCTCCTTCCGGTGGGCGCGGGGCATGACTATCGTCGCCGCACTTATGACTGTCTT
CTTTATCATGCAACTCGTAGGACAGGTGCCGGCATGATAAGCTGTCAAACATGAGAATTACAACTTATAT
CGTATGGGGCTGACTTCAGGTGCTACATTTGAAGAGATAAATTGCACTGAAATCTAGAAATATTTTATCT
GATTAATAAGATGATCTTCTTGAGATCGTTTTGGTCTGCGCGTAATCTCTTGCTCTGAAAACGAAAAAAC
CGCCTTGCAGGGCGGTTTTTCGAAGGTTCTCTGAGCTACCAACTCTTTGAACCGAGGTAACTGGCTTGGA
GGAGCGCAGTCACCAAAACTTGTCCTTTCAGTTTAGCCTTAACCGGCGCATGACTTCAAGACTAACTCCT
CTAAATCAATTACCAGTGGCTGCTGCCAGTGGTGCTTTTGCATGTCTTTCCGGGTTGGACTCAAGACGAT
AGTTACCGGATAAGGCGCAGCGGTCGGACTGAACGGGGGGTTCGTGCATACAGTCCAGCTTGGAGCGAAC
TGCCTACCCGGAACTGAGTGTCAGGCGTGGAATGAGACAAACGCGGCCATAACAGCGGAATGACACCGGT
AAACCGAAAGGCAGGAACAGGAGAGCGCACGAGGGAGCCGCCAGGGGAAACGCCTGGTATCTTTATAGTC
CTGTCGGGTTTCGCCACCACTGATTTGAGCGTCAGATTTCGTGATGCTTGTCAGGGGGGCGGAGCCTATG
GAAAAACGGCTTTGCCGCGGCCCTCTCACTTCCCTGTTAAGTATCTTCCTGGCATCTTCCAGGAAATCTC
CGCCCCGTTCGTAAGCCATTTCCGCTCGCCGCAGTCGAACGACCGAGCGTAGCGAGTCAGTGAGCGAGGA
AGCGGAATATATCCTGTATCACATATTCTGCTGACGCACCGGTGCAGCCTTTTTTCTCCTGCCACATGAA
GCACTTCACTGACACCCTCATCAGTGCCAACATAGTAAGCCAGTATACACTCCGCTAGGGTCATGAGATT
ATCAAAAAGGATCTTCACCTAGATCCTTTTAAATTAAAAATGAAGTTTTAAATCAATCTAAAGTATATAT
GAGTAAACTTGGTCTGACAGTTACCAATGCTTAATCAGTGAGGCACCTATCTCAGCGATCTGTCTATTTC
GTTCATCCATAGTTGCCTGACTCCCCGTCGTGTAGATAACTACGATACGGGAGGGCTTACCATCTGGCCC
CAGTGCTGCAATGATACCGCGAGACCCACGCTCACCGGCTCCAGATTTATCAGCAATAAACCAGCCAGCC
GGAAGGGCCGAGCGCAGAAGTGGTCCTGCAACTTTATCCGCCTCCATCCAGTCTATTAATTGTTGCCGGG
AAGCTAGAGTAAGTAGTTCGCCAGTTAATAGTTTGCGCAACGTTGTTGCCATTGCTACAGGCATCGTGGT
GTCACGCTCGTCGTTTGGTATGGCTTCATTCAGCTCCGGTTCCCAACGATCAAGGCGAGTTACATGATCC
CCCATGTTGTGCAAAAAAGCGGTTAGCTCCTTCGGTCCTCCGATCGTTGTCAGAAGTAAGTTGGCCGCAG
TGTTATCACTCATGGTTATGGCAGCACTGCATAATTCTCTTACTGTCATGCCATCCGTAAGATGCTTTTC
TGTGACTGGTGAGTACTCAACCAAGTCATTCTGAGAATAGTGTATGCGGCGACCGAGTTGCTCTTGCCCG
GCGTCAATACGGGATAATACCGCGCCACATAGCAGAACTTTAAAAGTGCTCATCATTGGAAAACGTTCTT
CGGGGCGAAAACTCTCAAGGATCTTACCGCTGTTGAGATCCAGTTCGATGTAACCCACTCGTGCACCCAA
CTGATCTTCAGCATCTTTTACTTTCACCAGCGTTTCTGGGTGAGCAAAAACAGGAAGGCAAAATGCCGCA
AAAAAGGGAATAAGGGCGACACGGAAATGTTGAATACTCATACTCTTCCTTTTTCAATATTATTGAAGCA
TTTATCAGGGTTATTGTCTCATGAGCGGATACATATTTGAATGTATTTAGAAAAATAAACAAATAGGGGT
TCCGCGCACATTTCCCCGAAAAGTGCCACCTGACGTCTAAGAAACCATTATTATCATGACATTAACCTAT
AAAAATAGGCGTATCACGAGGCCCTTTCGTCTTCAAGAATTCTGGCGAATCCTCTGACCAGCCAGAAAAC
GACCTTTCTGTGGTGAAACCGGATGCTGCAATTCAGAGCGGCAGCAAGTGGGGGACAGCAGAAGACCTGA
CCGCCGCAGAGTGGATGTTTGACATGGTGAAGACTATCGCACCATCAGCCAGAAAACCGAATTTTGCTGG
GTGGGCTAACGATATCCGCCTGATGCGTGAACGTGACGGACGTAACCACCGCGACATGTGTGTGCTGTTC
CGCTGGGCATGCTGAGCTAACACCGTGCGTGTTGACAATTTTACCTCTGGCGGTGATAATGGTTGCAGCT
AGC
Features (pLannotate 1.2.2; 9 found; start..end, strand, type, name):
      7..29      +  RBS            RBS: efficient ribosome binding site from bacteriophage T7 gene 10 (Olins and Rangwala, 1989)
     39..710     +  CDS            (3-F)Tyr-EGFP: (3-F)Tyr-EGFP is a basic (constitutively fluorescent) green fluorescent protein published in 2004, derived from Aequorea victoria.
    750..874     +  CDS            TcR (fragment): tetracycline efflux protein; tet; confers resistance to tetracycline
   1000..1544    +  rep_origin     p15A ori: Plasmids containing the medium-copy-number p15A origin of replication can be propagated in E. coli cells that contain a second plasmid with the ColE1 origin.
   1632..1687    +  rep_origin     RSF ori (fragment): Plasmids containing the RSF 1030 origin of replication can be propagated in E. coli cells that contain additional plasmids with compatible origins.
   1786..1807    -  misc_feature   bom (fragment): basis of mobility region from pBR322
   1911..2771    -  CDS            AmpR: β-lactamase; bla; confers resistance to ampicillin, carbenicillin, and related antibiotics
   2772..2876    -  promoter       AmpR promoter: bla
   2978..3271    +  CDS            O (fragment): VRPO_LAMBD - Protein inferred from homology: Swiss-Prot protein existence level 3. Necessary for the bidirectional replication of DNA. It interacts with the ori (origin of replication) region of the genome during the initiation of replication. From Escherichia phage lambda (Bacteriophage lambda).
