[The description below was written by a language model from this plasmid's Addgene catalogue record and pLannotate feature annotations shown in this document.]
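Description:
pBEST-p15A-OR2-OR1-Pr-UTR1-deGFPT500 (121p) is a small (about 3.3 kb) bacterial reporter plasmid on the pBEST backbone, deposited as a member of a promoter panel associated with work on prototyping synthetic circuits in an Escherichia coli-based cell-free transcription-translation (TX-TL) system. It is maintained in E. coli under ampicillin selection, with the feature table showing a β-lactamase gene and its native bla promoter. As the name indicates, replication is from a p15A origin, which the annotation confirms. p15A is generally regarded as a medium-copy origin compatible with ColE1-type plasmids, although the catalogue entry lists the plasmid as high copy. Short matches to an RSF origin, the pBR322 bom region and a tetracycline resistance gene appear to be backbone remnants rather than functional elements.

The payload is a single expression cassette for deGFP, a green fluorescent reporter that the annotation software matches to an EGFP-family coding sequence derived from Aequorea victoria GFP. By the name, transcription is driven by the bacteriophage lambda Pr promoter with its OR2 and OR1 operator sites. This promoter is not annotated as such, but a lambda-derived fragment (scored as part of the phage O protein) lies just upstream of the cassette in the circular map. UTR1 corresponds to the annotated strong ribosome binding site from T7 gene 10, and T500 in the name presumably denotes the terminator following the reporter, which is also not annotated. The record notes that the strong UTR can favour mutations arising from overexpression. The plasmid serves as a strong constitutive fluorescence reference for comparing promoter activity.
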