Addgene plasmid #70197: pBEST-p15A-OR2-OR1-Pr-UTR1-deGFPT500 (121p)
Purpose: Promoter panel
Depositing lab: Richard Murray. Depositing organization: California Institute of Technology. Publication: Linear DNA for rapid prototyping of synthetic biological circuits in an Escherichia coli based TX-TL cell-free system. Sun ZZ, Yeung E, Hayes CA, Noireaux V, Murray RM. ACS Synth Biol. 2014 Jun 20;3(6):387-97. doi: 10.1021/sb400131a. Epub 2013 Dec 4. PubMed 24303785.
Backbone
  Vector backbone: pBEST
Growth in bacteria
  Bacterial resistance: Ampicillin, 100 μg/mL
  Growth temperature: 37°C
  Growth strain: BL21
  Growth instructions: Strong UTR -> be careful for overexpression mutations
  Copy number: High Copy
Gene/Insert
  Gene/Insert name: deGFP
Terms and licenses: Academic/Nonprofit Terms; Industry Terms: Not Available to Industry
How to cite: pBEST-p15A-OR2-OR1-Pr-UTR1-deGFPT500 (121p) was a gift from Richard Murray (Addgene plasmid # 70197 ; http://n2t.net/addgene:70197 ; RRID:Addgene_70197)
