>Addgene plasmid #70197 | pBEST-p15A-OR2-OR1-Pr-UTR1-deGFPT500 (121p) | addgene partial sequence | sequence record 149179 | pBEST-F 5'-CATGGTGAAGACTATCGCAC-3'
ATATCCGCCTGATGCGTGAACGTGACGGACGTAACCACCGCGACATGTGTGTGCTGTTCCGCTGGGCATG
CTGAGCTAACACCGTGCGTGTTGACAATTTTACCTCTGGCGGTGATAATGGTTGCAGCTAGCAATAATTT
TGTTTAACTTTAAGAAGGAGATATACCATGGAGCTTTTCACTGGCGTTGTTCCCATCCTGGTCGAGCTGG
ACGGCGACGTAAACGGCCACAAGTTCAGCGTGTCCGGCGAGGGCGAGGGCGATGCCACCTACGGCAAGCT
GACCCTGAAGTTCATCTGCACCACCGGCAAGCTGCCCGTGCCCTGGCCCACCCTCGTGACCACCCTGACC
TACGGCGTGCAGTGCTTCAGCCGCTACCCCGACCACATGAAGCAGCACGACTTCTTCAAGTCCGCCATGC
CCGAAGGCTACGTCCAGGAGCGCACCATCTTCTTCAAGGACGACGGCAACTACAAGACCCGCGCCGAGGT
GAAGTTCGAGGGCGACACCCTGGTGAACCGCATCGAGCTGAAGGGCATCGACTTCAAGGAGGACGGCAAC
ATCCTGGGGCACAAGCTGGAGTACAACTACAACAGCCACAACGTCTATATCATGGCCGACAAGCAGAAGA
ACGGCATCAAGGTGAACTTCAAGATCCGCCACAACATCGAGGACGGCAGCGTGCAGCTCGCCGACCACTA
CCAGCAGAACACCCCCATCGGCGACGGCCCCGTGCTGCTGCCCGACAACCACTACCTGAGCACCCAGTCC
GCCCTGAGCAAAGACCCCAACGAGAAGCGCGATCACATG
