>Addgene plasmid #70197 | pBEST-p15A-OR2-OR1-Pr-UTR1-deGFPT500 (121p) | addgene partial sequence | sequence record 149180 | pBEST-R 5'-TCTCATGTTTGACAGCTTATC-3'
AGTCATAAGTGCGGCGACGATAGTCATGCCCCGCGCCCACCGGAAGGAGCTGACTGGGTTGAAGGCTCTC
AAGGGCATCGGTCGACACAGAAAAGCCCGCCTTTCGGCGGGCTTTGCTCGAGTTAGATCCCGGCGGCGGT
CACGAACTCCAGCAGGACCATGTGATCGCGCTTCTCGTTGGGGTCTTTGCTCAGGGCGGACTGGGTGCTC
AGGTAGTGGTTGTCGGGCAGCAGCACGGGGCCGTCGCCGATGGGGGTGTTCTGCTGGTAGTGGTCGGCGA
GCTGCACGCTGCCGTCCTCGATGTTGTGGCGGATCTTGAAGTTCACCTTGATGCCGTTCTTCTGCTTGTC
GGCCATGATATAGACGTTGTGGCTGTTGTAGTTGTACTCCAGCTTGTGCCCCAGGATGTTGCCGTCCTCC
TTGAAGTCGATGCCCTTCAGCTCGATGCGGTTCACCAGGGTGTCGCCCTCGAACTTCACCTCGGCGCGGG
TCTTGTAGTTGCCGTCGTCCTTGAAGAAGATGGTGCGCTCCTGGACGTAGCCTTCGGGCATGGCGGACTT
GAAGAAGTCGTGCTGCTTCATGTGGTCGGGGTAGCGGCTGAAGCACTGCACGCCGTAGGTCAGGGTGGTC
ACGAGGGTGGGCCAGGGCACGGGCAGCTTGCCGGTGGTGCAGATGAACTTCAGGGTCAGCTTGCCGTAGG
TGGCATCGCCCTCGCCCTCGCCGGACACGCTGAACTTGTGGCCGTTTACGTCGCCGTCCAGCTCGACCAG
GATGGGAACAACGCCAGTGAAAAGCTCCATGGTATATCTCCTTCTTAAAGTTAAACAAAATTATTGCTAG
CTGCAACCATTATCACCGCCAGAGGTA
